>Addgene plasmid #75730 | FGFR3 gRNA (BRDN0001147930) | addgene full sequence | sequence record 184454 | Addgene Assembled Sequence
CCCGGGTGCAAAGATGGATAAAGTTTTAAACAGAGAGGAATCTTTGCAGCTAATGGACCTTCTAGGTCTT
GAAAGGAGTGGGAATTGGCTCCGGTGCCCGTCAGTGGGCAGAGCGCACATCGCCCACAGTCCCCGAGAAG
TTGGGGGGAGGGGTCGGCAATTGATCCGGTGCCTAGAGAAGGTGGCGCGGGGTAAACTGGGAAAGTGATG
TCGTGTACTGGCTCCGCCTTTTTCCCGAGGGTGGGGGAGAACCGTATATAAGTGCAGTAGTCGCCGTGAA
CGTTCTTTTTCGCAACGGGTTTGCCGCCAGAACACAGGTAAGTGCCGTGTGTGGTTCCCGCGGGCCTGGC
CTCTTTACGGGTTATGGCCCTTGCGTGCCTTGAATTACTTCCACCTGGCTGCAGTACGTGATTCTTGATC
CCGAGCTTCGGGTTGGAAGTGGGTGGGAGAGTTCGAGGCCTTGCGCTTAAGGAGCCCCTTCGCCTCGTGC
TTGAGTTGAGGCCTGGCCTGGGCGCTGGGGCCGCCGCGTGCGAATCTGGTGGCACCTTCGCGCCTGTCTC
GCTGCTTTCGATAAGTCTCTAGCCATTTAAAATTTTTGATGACCTGCTGCGACGCTTTTTTTCTGGCAAG
ATAGTCTTGTAAATGCGGGCCAAGATCTGCACACTGGTATTTCGGTTTTTGGGGCCGCGGGCGGCGACGG
GGCCCGTGCGTCCCAGCGCACATGTTCGGCGAGGCGGGGCCTGCGAGCGCGGCCACCGAGAATCGGACGG
GGGTAGTCTCAAGCTGGCCGGCCTGCTCTGGTGCCTGGCCTCGCGCCGCCGTGTATCGCCCCGCCCTGGG
CGGCAAGGCTGGCCCGGTCGGCACCAGTTGCGTGAGCGGAAAGATGGCCGCTTCCCGGCCCTGCTGCAGG
GAGCTCAAAATGGAGGACGCGGCGCTCGGGAGAGCGGGCGGGTGAGTCACCCACACAAAGGAAAAGGGCC
TTTCCGTCCTCAGCCGTCGCTTCATGTGACTCCACGGAGTACCGGGCGCCGTCCAGGCACCTCGATTAGT
TCTCGAGCTTTTGGAGTACGTCGTCTTTAGGTTGGGGGGAGGGGTTTTATGCGATGGAGTTTCCCCACAC
TGAGTGGGTGGAGACTGAAGTTAGGCCAGCTTGGCACTTGATGTAATTCTCCTTGGAATTTGCCCTTTTT
GAGTTTGGATCTTGGTTCATTCTCAAGCCTCAGACAGTGGTTCAAAGTTTTTTTCTTCCATTTCAGGTGT
CGTGACGTACGGCCACCATGACCGAGTACAAGCCCACGGTGCGCCTCGCCACCCGCGACGACGTCCCCAG
GGCCGTACGCACCCTCGCCGCCGCGTTCGCCGACTACCCCGCCACGCGCCACACCGTCGATCCGGACCGC
CACATCGAGCGGGTCACCGAGCTGCAAGAACTCTTCCTCACGCGCGTCGGGCTCGACATCGGCAAGGTGT
GGGTCGCGGACGACGGCGCCGCCGTGGCGGTCTGGACCACGCCGGAGAGCGTCGAAGCGGGGGCGGTGTT
CGCCGAGATCGGCCCGCGCATGGCCGAGTTGAGCGGTTCCCGGCTGGCCGCGCAGCAACAGATGGAAGGC
CTCCTGGCGCCGCACCGGCCCAAGGAGCCCGCGTGGTTCCTGGCCACCGTCGGAGTCTCGCCCGACCACC
AGGGCAAGGGTCTGGGCAGCGCCGTCGTGCTCCCCGGAGTGGAGGCGGCCGAGCGCGCCGGGGTGCCCGC
CTTCCTGGAGACCTCCGCGCCCCGCAACCTCCCCTTCTACGAGCGGCTCGGCTTCACCGTCACCGCCGAC
GTCGAGGTGCCCGAAGGACCGCGCACCTGGTGCATGACCCGCAAGCCCGGTGCCTGAACGCGTTAAGTCG
ACAATCAACCTCTGGATTACAAAATTTGTGAAAGATTGACTGGTATTCTTAACTATGTTGCTCCTTTTAC
GCTATGTGGATACGCTGCTTTAATGCCTTTGTATCATGCTATTGCTTCCCGTATGGCTTTCATTTTCTCC
TCCTTGTATAAATCCTGGTTGCTGTCTCTTTATGAGGAGTTGTGGCCCGTTGTCAGGCAACGTGGCGTGG
TGTGCACTGTGTTTGCTGACGCAACCCCCACTGGTTGGGGCATTGCCACCACCTGTCAGCTCCTTTCCGG
GACTTTCGCTTTCCCCCTCCCTATTGCCACGGCGGAACTCATCGCCGCCTGCCTTGCCCGCTGCTGGACA
GGGGCTCGGCTGTTGGGCACTGACAATTCCGTGGTGTTGTCGGGGAAATCATCGTCCTTTCCTTGGCTGC
TCGCCTGTGTTGCCACCTGGATTCTGCGCGGGACGTCCTTCTGCTACGTCCCTTCGGCCCTCAATCCAGC
GGACCTTCCTTCCCGCGGCCTGCTGCCGGCTCTGCGGCCTCTTCCGCGTCTTCGCCTTCGCCCTCAGACG
AGTCGGATCTCCCTTTGGGCCGCCTCCCCGCGTCGACTTTAAGACCAATGACTTACAAGGCAGCTGTAGA
TCTTAGCCACTTTTTAAAAGAAAAGGGGGGACTGGAAGGGCTAATTCACTCCCAACGAAGACAAGATCTG
CTTTTTGCTTGTACTGGGTCTCTCTGGTTAGACCAGATCTGAGCCTGGGAGCTCTCTGGCTAACTAGGGA
ACCCACTGCTTAAGCCTCAATAAAGCTTGCCTTGAGTGCTTCAAGTAGTGTGTGCCCGTCTGTTGTGTGA
CTCTGGTAACTAGAGATCCCTCAGACCCTTTTAGTCAGTGTGGAAAATCTCTAGCAGTACGTATAGTAGT
TCATGTCATCTTATTATTCAGTATTTATAACTTGCAAAGAAATGAATATCAGAGAGTGAGAGGAACTTGT
TTATTGCAGCTTATAATGGTTACAAATAAAGCAATAGCATCACAAATTTCACAAATAAAGCATTTTTTTC
ACTGCATTCTAGTTGTGGTTTGTCCAAACTCATCAATGTATCTTATCATGTCTGGCTCTAGCTATCCCGC
CCCTAACTCCGCCCATCCCGCCCCTAACTCCGCCCAGTTCCGCCCATTCTCCGCCCCATGGCTGACTAAT
TTTTTTTATTTATGCAGAGGCCGAGGCCGCCTCGGCCTCTGAGCTATTCCAGAAGTAGTGAGGAGGCTTT
TTTGGAGGCCTAGGGACGTACCCAATTCGCCCTATAGTGAGTCGTATTACGCGCGCTCACTGGCCGTCGT
TTTACAACGTCGTGACTGGGAAAACCCTGGCGTTACCCAACTTAATCGCCTTGCAGCACATCCCCCTTTC
GCCAGCTGGCGTAATAGCGAAGAGGCCCGCACCGATCGCCCTTCCCAACAGTTGCGCAGCCTGAATGGCG
AATGGG
[124 nt withheld, positions 3367-3490]
C
[91 nt withheld, positions 3492-3582]
A
[49 nt withheld, positions 3584-3632]
CCTTTGACGTTGGAGTCCACGTTCTTT
[37 nt withheld, positions 3660-3696]
ACCCTATCTCGGTCTATTCTTTTGATTTATAAGGGATTTTGCCGATTTCGGCCTATTGGTTAAAAAATGA
GCTGATTTAACAAAAATTTAACGCGAATTTTAACAAAATATTAACGCTTACAATTTAGGTGGCACTTTTC
GGGGAAATGTGCGCGGAACCCCTATTTGTTTATTTTTCTAAATACATTCAAATATGTATCCGCTCATGAG
ACAATAACCCTGATAAATGCTTCAATAATATTGAAAAAGGAAGAGTATGAGTATTCAACATTTCCGTGTC
GCCCTTATTCCCTTTTTTGCGGCATTTTGCCTTCCTGTTTTTGCTCACCCAGAAACGCTGGTGAAAGTAA
AAGATGCTGAAGATCAGTTGGGTGCACGAGTGGGTTACATCGAACTGGATCTCAACAGCGGTAAGATCCT
TGAGAGTTTTCGCCCCGAAGAACGTTTTCCAATGATGAGCACTTTTAAAGTTCTGCTATGTGGCGCGGTA
TTATCCCGTATTGACGCCGGGCAAGAGCAACTCGGTCGCCGCATACACTATTCTCAGAATGACTTGGTTG
AGTACTCACCAGTCACAGAAAAGCATCTTACGGATGGCATGACAGTAAGAGAATTATGCAGTGCTGCCAT
AACCATGAGTGATAACACTGCGGCCAACTTACTTCTGACAACGATCGGAGGACCGAAGGAGCTAACCGCT
TTTTTGCACAACATGGGGGATCATGTAACTCGCCTTGATCGTTGGGAACCGGAGCTGAATGAAGCCATAC
CAAACGACGAGCGTGACACCACGATGCCTGTAGCAATGGCAACAACGTTGCGCAAACTATTAACTGGCGA
ACTACTTACTCTAGCTTCCCGGCAACAATTAATAGACTGGATGGAGGCGGATAAAGTTGCAGGACCACTT
CTGCGCTCGGCCCTTCCGGCTGGCTGGTTTATTGCTGATAAATCTGGAGCCGGTGAGCGTGGGTCTCGCG
GTATCATTGCAGCACTGGGGCCAGATGGTAAGCCCTCCCGTATCGTAGTTATCTACACGACGGGGAGTCA
GGCAACTATGGATGAACGAAATAGACAGATCGCTGAGATAGGTGCCTCACTGATTAAGCATTGGTAACTG
TCAGACCAAGTTTACTCATATATACTTTAGATTGATTTAAAACTTCATTTTTAATTTAAAAGGATCTAGG
TGAAGATCCTTTTTGATAATCTCATGACCAAAATCCCTTAACGTGAGTTTTCGTTCCACTGAGCGTCAGA
CCCCGTAGAAAAGATCAAAGGATCTTCTTGAGATCCTTTTTTTCTGCGCGTAATCTGCTGCTTGCAAACA
AAAAAACCACCGCTACCAGCGGTGGTTTGTTTGCCGGATCAAGAGCTACCAACTCTTTTTCCGAAGGTAA
CTGGCTTCAGCAGAGCGCAGATACCAAATACTGTTCTTCTAGTGTAGCCGTAGTTAGGCCACCACTTCAA
GAACTCTGTAGCACCGCCTACATACCTCGCTCTGCTAATCCTGTTACCAGTGGCTGCTGCCAGTGGCGAT
AAGTCGTGTCTTACCGGGTTGGACTCAAGACGATAGTTACCGGATAAGGCGCAGCGGTCGGGCTGAACGG
GGGGTTCGTGCACACAGCCCAGCTTGGAGCGAACGACCTACACCGAACTGAGATACCTACAGCGTGAGCT
ATGAGAAAGCGCCACGCTTCCCGAAGGGAGAAAGGCGGACAGGTATCCGGTAAGCGGCAGGGTCGGAACA
GGAGAGCGCACGAGGGAGCTTCCAGGGGGAAACGCCTGGTATCTTTATAGTCCTGTCGGGTTTCGCCACC
TCTGACTTGAGCGTCGATTTTTGTGATGCTCGTCAGGGGGGCGGAGCCTATGGAAAAACGCCAGCAACGC
GGCCTTTTTACGGTTCCTGGCCTTTTGCTGGCCTTTTGCTCACATGTTCTTTCCTGCGTTATCCCCTGAT
TCTGTGGATAACCGTATTACCGCCTTTGAGTGAGCTGATACCGCTCGCCGCAGCCGAACGACCGAGCGCA
GCGAGTCAGTGAGCGAGGAAGCGGAAGAGCGCCCAATACGCAAACCGCCTCTCCCCGCGCGTTGGCCGAT
TCATTAATGCAGCTGGCACGACAGGTTTCCCGACTGGAAAGCGGGCAGTGAGCGCAACGCAATTAATGTG
AGTTAGCTCACTCATTAGGCACCCCAGGCTTTACACTTTATGCTTCCGGCTCGTATGTTGTGTGGAATTG
TGAGCGGATAACAATTTCACACAGGAAACAGCTATGACCATGATTACGCCAAGCGCGCAATTAACCCTCA
CTAAAGGGAACAAAAGCTGGAGCTGCAAGCTTAATGTAGTCTTATGCAATACTCTTGTAGTCTTGCAACA
TGGTAACGATGAGTTAGCAACATGCCTTACAAGGAGAGAAAAAGCACCGTGCATGCCGATTGGTGGAAGT
AAGGTGGTACGATCGTGCCTTATTAGGAAGGCAACAGACGGGTCTGACATGGATTGGACGAACCACTGAA
TTGCCGCATTGCAGAGATATTGTATTTAAGTGCCTAGCTCGATACATAAACGGGTCTCTCTGGTTAGACC
AGATCTGAGCCTGGGAGCTCTCTGGCTAACTAGGGAACCCACTGCTTAAGCCTCAATAAAGCTTGCCTTG
AGTGCTTCAAGTAGTGTGTGCCCGTCTGTTGTGTGACTCTGGTAACTAGAGATCCCTCAGACCCTTTTAG
TCAGTGTGGAAAATCTCTAGCAGTGGCGCCCGAACAGGGACTTGAAAGCGAAAGGGAAACCAGAGGAGCT
CTCTCGACGCAGGACTCGGCTTGCTGAAGCGCGCACGGCAAGAGGCGAGGGGCGGCGACTGGTGAGTACG
CCAAAAATTTTGACTAGCGGAGGCTAGAAGGAGAGAGATGGGTGCGAGAGCGTCAGTATTAAGCGGGGGA
GAATTAGATCGCGATGGGAAAAAATTCGGTTAAGGCCAGGGGGAAAGAAAAAATATAAATTAAAACATAT
AGTATGGGCAAGCAGGGAGCTAGAACGATTCGCAGTTAATCCTGGCCTGTTAGAAACATCAGAAGGCTGT
AGACAAATACTGGGACAGCTACAACCATCCCTTCAGACAGGATCAGAAGAACTTAGATCATTATATAATA
CAGTAGCAACCCTCTATTGTGTGCATCAAAGGATAGAGATAAAAGACACCAAGGAAGCTTTAGACAAGAT
AGAGGAAGAGCAAAACAAAAGTAAGACCACCGCACAGCAAGCGGCCGCTGATCTTCAGACCTGGAGGAGG
AGATATGAGGGACAATTGGAGAAGTGAATTATATAAATATAAAGTAGTAAAAATTGAACCATTAGGAGTA
GCACCCACCAAGGCAAAGAGAAGAGTGGTGCAGAGAGAAAAAAGAGCAGTGGGAATAGGAGCTTTGTTCC
TTGGGTTCTTGGGAGCAGCAGGAAGCACTATGGGCGCAGCGTCAATGACGCTGACGGTACAGGCCAGACA
ATTATTGTCTGGTATAGTGCAGCAGCAGAACAATTTGCTGAGGGCTATTGAGGCGCAACAGCATCTGTTG
CAACTCACAGTCTGGGGCATCAAGCAGCTCCAGGCAAGAATCCTGGCTGTGGAAAGATACCTAAAGGATC
AACAGCTCCTGGGGATTTGGGGTTGCTCTGGAAAACTCATTTGCACCACTGCTGTGCCTTGGAATGCTAG
TTGGAGTAATAAATCTCTGGAACAGATTTGGAATCACACGACCTGGATGGAGTGGGACAGAGAAATTAAC
AATTACACAAGCTTAATACACTCCTTAATTGAAGAATCGCAAAACCAGCAAGAAAAGAATGAACAAGAAT
TATTGGAATTAGATAAATGGGCAAGTTTGTGGAATTGGTTTAACATAACAAATTGGCTGTGGTATATAAA
ATTATTCATAATGATAGTAGGAGGCTTGGTAGGTTTAAGAATAGTTTTTGCTGTACTTTCTATAGTGAAT
AGAGTTAGGCAGGGATATTCACCATTATCGTTTCAGACCCACCTCCCAACCCCGAGGGGACCCAGAGAGG
GCCTATTTCCCATGATTCCTTCATATTTGCATATACGATACAAGGCTGTTAGAGAGATAATTAGAATTAA
TTTGACTGTAAACACAAAGATATTAGTACAAAATACGTGACGTAGAAAGTAATAATTTCTTGGGTAGTTT
GCAGTTTTAAAATTATGTTTTAAAATGGACTATCATATGCTTACCGTAACTTGAAAGTATTTCGATTTCT
TGGCTTTATATATCTTGTGGAAAGGACGAAACACCGCCCGAGACAGCTCCCATTTGGTTTTAGAGCTAGA
AATAGCAAGTTAAAATAAGGCTAGTCCGTTATCAACTTGAAAAAGTGGCACCGAGTCGGTGCTTTTTTAA
GCTTGGCGTAACTAGATCTTGAGACAAATGGCAGTATTCATCCACAATTTTAAAAGAAAAGGGGGGATTG
GGGGGTACAGTGCAGGGGAAAGAATAGTAGACATAATAGCAACAGACATACAAACTAAAGAATTACAAAA
ACAAATTACAAAAATTCAAAATTTTCGGGTTTATTACAGGGACAGCAGAGATCCACTTTGGCGCCGGCTC
GAGGGGG
Features (pLannotate 1.2.2; 29 found; start..end, strand, type, name):
     14..80      +  CDS            small t antigen (fragment): SV40 (simian virus 40) small t antigen
    106..317     +  promoter       EF-1α core promoter: core promoter for human elongation factor EF-1α
    318..1256    +  intron         EF-1α intron A: intron upstream of the start codon of human EF-1α
   1278..1877    +  CDS            PuroR (fragment): puromycin N-acetyltransferase; pac from Streptomyces; confers resistance to puromycin
   1893..2481    +  misc_feature   WPRE: woodchuck hepatitis virus posttranscriptional regulatory element
   2532..2551    +  misc_feature   cPPT/CTS (fragment): central polypurine tract and central termination sequence of HIV-1
   2553..2786    +  LTR            3' LTR (ΔU3): self-inactivating 3' long terminal repeat (LTR) from HIV-1
   2864..2985    +  polyA_signal   SV40 poly(A) signal: SV40 polyadenylation signal
   3025..3160    +  rep_origin     SV40 ori: SV40 origin of replication
   3181..3199    -  promoter       T7 promoter: promoter for bacteriophage T7 RNA polymerase
   3207..3362    +  CDS            lacZα (fragment): LacZα fragment of β-galactosidase; lacZ fragment
   3367..3795    +  rep_origin     f1 ori (sequence partly withheld): f1 bacteriophage origin of replication; arrow indicates direction of (+) strand synthesis
   3848..3952    +  promoter       AmpR promoter: bla
   3953..4813    +  CDS            AmpR: β-lactamase; bla; confers resistance to ampicillin, carbenicillin, and related antibiotics
   4984..5572    +  rep_origin     ori: high-copy-number ColE1/pMB1/pBR322/pUC origin of replication
   5755..5847    +  CDS            lacI (fragment): lac repressor; lacI; The lac repressor binds to the lac operator to inhibit transcription in E. coli. This inhibition can be relieved by adding lactose or isopropyl-β-D-thiogalactopyranoside (IPTG).
   5860..5881    +  protein_bind   CAP binding site: CAP binding activates transcription in the presence of cAMP. E. coli catabolite activator protein
   5896..5926    +  promoter       lac promoter: promoter for the E. coli lac operon
   5934..5950    +  protein_bind   lac operator: The lac repressor binds to the lac operator to inhibit transcription in E. coli. This inhibition can be relieved by adding lactose or isopropyl-β-D-thiogalactopyranoside (IPTG). lac repressor encoded by lacI
   5995..6013    +  promoter       T3 promoter: promoter for bacteriophage T3 RNA polymerase
   6041..6267    +  promoter       RSV promoter: Rous sarcoma virus enhancer/promoter
   6268..6448    +  LTR            5' LTR (truncated): truncated 5' long terminal repeat (LTR) from HIV-1
   6495..6620    +  misc_feature   HIV-1 Ψ: packaging signal of human immunodeficiency virus type 1
   6604..6967    +  CDS            HIV-1 gag (fragment): gag protein from human immunodeficiency virus 1; gag
   7113..7346    +  misc_feature   RRE: The Rev response element (RRE) of HIV-1 allows for Rev-dependent mRNA export from the nucleus to the cytoplasm.
   7723..7749    +  CDS            Rev (fragment): human immunodeficiency virus 1 (HIV-1) Rev protein; rev; enhances nuclear export of unspliced and incompletely spliced viral mRNAs
   7753..7993    +  promoter       U6 promoter: RNA polymerase III promoter for human U6 snRNA
   8023..8098    +  misc_RNA       gRNA scaffold: guide RNA scaffold for the Streptococcus pyogenes CRISPR/Cas9 system
   8154..8271    +  misc_feature   cPPT/CTS: central polypurine tract and central termination sequence of HIV-1
