[The description below was written by a language model from this plasmid's Addgene catalogue record and pLannotate feature annotations shown in this document.]
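Description:
FGFR3 gRNA (BRDN0001147930) is a third-generation lentiviral guide RNA plasmid built on the lentiGuide-Puro backbone and designed to target human FGFR3, the fibroblast growth factor receptor 3 gene. It is an 8,323 nt construct propagated in E. coli at high copy through a ColE1/pUC-type origin with ampicillin selection from the β-lactamase gene. The backbone also carries an f1 origin, an SV40 origin and residual lac and phage-promoter elements that play no part in the payload.

The lentiviral transfer cassette begins with an RSV promoter fused to a truncated HIV-1 5' LTR, which makes genomic RNA production Tat-independent. It continues through the Ψ packaging signal with a gag fragment, the Rev response element and a cPPT/CTS, and ends in a self-inactivating ΔU3 3' LTR followed by an SV40 polyadenylation signal. Two expression units sit within this frame. A human U6 RNA polymerase III promoter drives the FGFR3-specific spacer joined to the Streptococcus pyogenes Cas9 guide RNA scaffold. Separately, the EF-1α core promoter with its intron A drives puromycin N-acetyltransferase, with a WPRE downstream to enhance transcript expression, allowing puromycin selection of transduced mammalian cells.

The plasmid does not encode Cas9, so it is meant to be used with a separate Cas9 lentivector such as lentiCas9-Blast, or in cells that already express Cas9. According to the depositor, the guide was designed against three FGFR3 reference transcripts, and the plasmid is linked to a human kinome gRNA library. Its typical use is therefore CRISPR-mediated disruption of FGFR3 in human cells.
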