Addgene plasmid #75730: FGFR3 gRNA (BRDN0001147930)
Purpose: 3rd generation lentiviral gRNA plasmid targeting human FGFR3
Depositing lab: John Doench & David Root. Depositing organization: Broad Institute. Publication: Optimized sgRNA design to maximize activity and minimize off-target effects of CRISPR-Cas9. Doench JG, Fusi N, Sullender M, Hegde M, Vaimberg EW, Donovan KF, Smith I, Tothova Z, Wilen C, Orchard R, Virgin HW, Listgarten J, Root DE. Nat Biotechnol. 2016 Jan 18. doi: 10.1038/nbt.3437. PubMed 26780180.
Backbone
  Vector backbone: lentiGuide-Puro
  Backbone manufacturer: Zhang Lab (Addgene plasmid # 52963)
  Vector type: Mammalian Expression, Lentiviral, CRISPR
  Selectable markers: Puromycin
Growth in bacteria
  Bacterial resistance: Ampicillin, 100 μg/mL
  Growth temperature: 37°C
  Growth strain: DH5alpha
  Copy number: High Copy
Gene/Insert
  Gene/Insert name: FGFR3 (alt names: FGFR3; NM_000142.4)
  gRNA/shRNA sequence: CCCGAGACAGCTCCCATTTG
  Species: H. sapiens (human)
  Entrez Gene: FGFR3 (a.k.a. ACH, CD333, CEK2, HSFGFR3EX, JTK4)
  Promoter: hU6
  Cloning method: Unknown
  Sequencing primers: 5′ U6-F; 3′ pS2-R
Terms and licenses: Academic/Nonprofit Terms; Industry Terms: Not Available to Industry
Depositor comments: The gRNA was designed to target the following Genbank reference sequence(s): NM_000142.4,NM_001163213.1,NM_022965.3. Note that this plasmid does NOT contain Cas9. It should be used in conjunction with lentiCas9-Blast (Addgene #52962) or otherwise with cell lines already expressing Cas9. Browse the full kinome gRNA library at http://www.addgene.org/pooled-library/broadgpp-human-kinome/ or visit http://www.broadinstitute.org/rnai/public/ for detailed protocols and information.
How to cite: FGFR3 gRNA (BRDN0001147930) was a gift from John Doench & David Root (Addgene plasmid # 75730 ; http://n2t.net/addgene:75730 ; RRID:Addgene_75730)
