>Addgene plasmid #75730 | FGFR3 gRNA (BRDN0001147930) | depositor partial sequence | sequence record 143190 | Target Sequence
CCCGAGACAGCTCCCATTTG
