>Addgene plasmid #75730 | FGFR3 gRNA (BRDN0001147930) | addgene partial sequence | sequence record 184453 | hU6-F
ACGTGACGTAGAAAGTAATAATTTCTTGGGTAGTTTGCAGTTTTAAAATTATGTTTTAAAATGGACTATC
ATATGCTTACCGTAACTTGAAAGTATTTCGATTTCTTGGCTTTATATATCTTGTGGAAAGGACGAAACAC
CGCCCGAGACAGCTCCCATTTGGTTTTAGAGCTAGAAATAGCAAGTTAAAATAAGGCTAGTCCGTTATCA
ACTTGAAAAAGTGGCACCGAGTCGGTGCTTTTTTAAGCTTGGCGTAACTAGATCTTGAGACAAATGGCAG
TATTCATCCACAATTTTAAAAGAAAAGGGGGGATTGGGGGGTACAGTGCAGGGGAAAGAATAGTAGACAT
AATAGCAACAGACATACAAACTAAAGAATTACAAAAACAAATTACAAAAATTCAAAATTTTCGGGTTTAT
TACAGGGACAGCAGAGATCCACTTTGGCGCCGGCTCGAGGGGGCCCGGGTGCAAAGATGGATAAAGTTTT
AAACAGAGAGGAATCTTTGCAGCTAATGGACCTTCTAGGTCTTGAAAGGAGTGGGAATTGGCTCCGGTGC
CCGTCAGTGG
